>Addgene plasmid #125501 | lentiSAMv2 VEGFA-TSS-guide2 | addgene full sequence | sequence record 251544 | Addgene NGS Result
GTTTTAGAGCTAGGCCAACATGAGGATCACCCATGTCTGCAGGGCCTAGCAAGTTAAAATAAGGCTAGTC
CGTTATCAACTTGGCCAACATGAGGATCACCCATGTCTGCAGGGCCAAGTGGCACCGAGTCGGTGCTTTT
TTTGGATCCTAGGTCTTGAAAGGAGTGGGAATTGGCTCCGGTGCCCGTCAGTGGGCAGAGCGCACATCGC
CCACAGTCCCCGAGAAGTTGGGGGGAGGGGTCGGCAATTGATCCGGTGCCTAGAGAAGGTGGCGCGGGGT
AAACTGGGAAAGTGATGTCGTGTACTGGCTCCGCCTTTTTCCCGAGGGTGGGGGAGAACCGTATATAAGT
GCAGTAGTCGCCGTGAACGTTCTTTTTCGCAACGGGTTTGCCGCCAGAACACAGGCGTACGGCCACCATG
AAAAGGCCGGCGGCCACGAAAAAGGCCGGCCAGGCAAAAAAGAAAAAGGACAAGAAGTACAGCATCGGCC
TGGCCATCGGCACCAACTCTGTGGGCTGGGCCGTGATCACCGACGAGTACAAGGTGCCCAGCAAGAAATT
CAAGGTGCTGGGCAACACCGACCGGCACAGCATCAAGAAGAACCTGATCGGAGCCCTGCTGTTCGACAGC
GGCGAAACAGCCGAGGCCACCCGGCTGAAGAGAACCGCCAGAAGAAGATACACCAGACGGAAGAACCGGA
TCTGCTATCTGCAAGAGATCTTCAGCAACGAGATGGCCAAGGTGGACGACAGCTTCTTCCACAGACTGGA
AGAGTCCTTCCTGGTGGAAGAGGATAAGAAGCACGAGCGGCACCCCATCTTCGGCAACATCGTGGACGAG
GTGGCCTACCACGAGAAGTACCCCACCATCTACCACCTGAGAAAGAAACTGGTGGACAGCACCGACAAGG
CCGACCTGCGGCTGATCTATCTGGCCCTGGCCCACATGATCAAGTTCCGGGGCCACTTCCTGATCGAGGG
CGACCTGAACCCCGACAACAGCGACGTGGACAAGCTGTTCATCCAGCTGGTGCAGACCTACAACCAGCTG
TTCGAGGAAAACCCCATCAACGCCAGCGGCGTGGACGCCAAGGCCATCCTGTCTGCCAGACTGAGCAAGA
GCAGACGGCTGGAAAATCTGATCGCCCAGCTGCCCGGCGAGAAGAAGAATGGCCTGTTCGGCAACCTGAT
TGCCCTGAGCCTGGGCCTGACCCCCAACTTCAAGAGCAACTTCGACCTGGCCGAGGATGCCAAACTGCAG
CTGAGCAAGGACACCTACGACGACGACCTGGACAACCTGCTGGCCCAGATCGGCGACCAGTACGCCGACC
TGTTTCTGGCCGCCAAGAACCTGTCCGACGCCATCCTGCTGAGCGACATCCTGAGAGTGAACACCGAGAT
CACCAAGGCCCCCCTGAGCGCCTCTATGATCAAGAGATACGACGAGCACCACCAGGACCTGACCCTGCTG
AAAGCTCTCGTGCGGCAGCAGCTGCCTGAGAAGTACAAAGAGATTTTCTTCGACCAGAGCAAGAACGGCT
ACGCCGGCTACATTGACGGCGGAGCCAGCCAGGAAGAGTTCTACAAGTTCATCAAGCCCATCCTGGAAAA
GATGGACGGCACCGAGGAACTGCTCGTGAAGCTGAACAGAGAGGACCTGCTGCGGAAGCAGCGGACCTTC
GACAACGGCAGCATCCCCCACCAGATCCACCTGGGAGAGCTGCACGCCATTCTGCGGCGGCAGGAAGATT
TTTACCCATTCCTGAAGGACAACCGGGAAAAGATCGAGAAGATCCTGACCTTCCGCATCCCCTACTACGT
GGGCCCTCTGGCCAGGGGAAACAGCAGATTCGCCTGGATGACCAGAAAGAGCGAGGAAACCATCACCCCC
TGGAACTTCGAGGAAGTGGTGGACAAGGGCGCTTCCGCCCAGAGCTTCATCGAGCGGATGACCAACTTCG
ATAAGAACCTGCCCAACGAGAAGGTGCTGCCCAAGCACAGCCTGCTGTACGAGTACTTCACCGTGTATAA
CGAGCTGACCAAAGTGAAATACGTGACCGAGGGAATGAGAAAGCCCGCCTTCCTGAGCGGCGAGCAGAAA
AAGGCCATCGTGGACCTGCTGTTCAAGACCAACCGGAAAGTGACCGTGAAGCAGCTGAAAGAGGACTACT
TCAAGAAAATCGAGTGCTTCGACTCCGTGGAAATCTCCGGCGTGGAAGATCGGTTCAACGCCTCCCTGGG
CACATACCACGATCTGCTGAAAATTATCAAGGACAAGGACTTCCTGGACAATGAGGAAAACGAGGACATT
CTGGAAGATATCGTGCTGACCCTGACACTGTTTGAGGACAGAGAGATGATCGAGGAACGGCTGAAAACCT
ATGCCCACCTGTTCGACGACAAAGTGATGAAGCAGCTGAAGCGGCGGAGATACACCGGCTGGGGCAGGCT
GAGCCGGAAGCTGATCAACGGCATCCGGGACAAGCAGTCCGGCAAGACAATCCTGGATTTCCTGAAGTCC
GACGGCTTCGCCAACAGAAACTTCATGCAGCTGATCCACGACGACAGCCTGACCTTTAAAGAGGACATCC
AGAAAGCCCAGGTGTCCGGCCAGGGCGATAGCCTGCACGAGCACATTGCCAATCTGGCCGGCAGCCCCGC
CATTAAGAAGGGCATCCTGCAGACAGTGAAGGTGGTGGACGAGCTCGTGAAAGTGATGGGCCGGCACAAG
CCCGAGAACATCGTGATCGAAATGGCCAGAGAGAACCAGACCACCCAGAAGGGACAGAAGAACAGCCGCG
AGAGAATGAAGCGGATCGAAGAGGGCATCAAAGAGCTGGGCAGCCAGATCCTGAAAGAACACCCCGTGGA
AAACACCCAGCTGCAGAACGAGAAGCTGTACCTGTACTACCTGCAGAATGGGCGGGATATGTACGTGGAC
CAGGAACTGGACATCAACCGGCTGTCCGACTACGATGTGGACCACATCGTGCCTCAGAGCTTTCTGAAGG
ACGACTCCATCGACAACAAGGTGCTGACCAGAAGCGACAAGGCCCGGGGCAAGAGCGACAACGTGCCCTC
CGAAGAGGTCGTGAAGAAGATGAAGAACTACTGGCGGCAGCTGCTGAACGCCAAGCTGATTACCCAGAGA
AAGTTCGACAATCTGACCAAGGCCGAGAGAGGCGGCCTGAGCGAACTGGATAAGGCCGGCTTCATCAAGA
GACAGCTGGTGGAAACCCGGCAGATCACAAAGCACGTGGCACAGATCCTGGACTCCCGGATGAACACTAA
GTACGACGAGAATGACAAGCTGATCCGGGAAGTGAAAGTGATCACCCTGAAGTCCAAGCTGGTGTCCGAT
TTCCGGAAGGATTTCCAGTTTTACAAAGTGCGCGAGATCAACAACTACCACCACGCCCACGACGCCTACC
TGAACGCCGTCGTGGGAACCGCCCTGATCAAAAAGTACCCTAAGCTGGAAAGCGAGTTCGTGTACGGCGA
CTACAAGGTGTACGACGTGCGGAAGATGATCGCCAAGAGCGAGCAGGAAATCGGCAAGGCTACCGCCAAG
TACTTCTTCTACAGCAACATCATGAACTTTTTCAAGACCGAGATTACCCTGGCCAACGGCGAGATCCGGA
AGCGGCCTCTGATCGAGACAAACGGCGAAACCGGGGAGATCGTGTGGGATAAGGGCCGGGATTTTGCCAC
CGTGCGGAAAGTGCTGAGCATGCCCCAAGTGAATATCGTGAAAAAGACCGAGGTGCAGACAGGCGGCTTC
AGCAAAGAGTCTATCCTGCCCAAGAGGAACAGCGATAAGCTGATCGCCAGAAAGAAGGACTGGGACCCTA
AGAAGTACGGCGGCTTCGACAGCCCCACCGTGGCCTATTCTGTGCTGGTGGTGGCCAAAGTGGAAAAGGG
CAAGTCCAAGAAACTGAAGAGTGTGAAAGAGCTGCTGGGGATCACCATCATGGAAAGAAGCAGCTTCGAG
AAGAATCCCATCGACTTTCTGGAAGCCAAGGGCTACAAAGAAGTGAAAAAGGACCTGATCATCAAGCTGC
CTAAGTACTCCCTGTTCGAGCTGGAAAACGGCCGGAAGAGAATGCTGGCCTCTGCCGGCGAACTGCAGAA
GGGAAACGAACTGGCCCTGCCCTCCAAATATGTGAACTTCCTGTACCTGGCCAGCCACTATGAGAAGCTG
AAGGGCTCCCCCGAGGATAATGAGCAGAAACAGCTGTTTGTGGAACAGCACAAGCACTACCTGGACGAGA
TCATCGAGCAGATCAGCGAGTTCTCCAAGAGAGTGATCCTGGCCGACGCTAATCTGGACAAAGTGCTGTC
CGCCTACAACAAGCACCGGGATAAGCCCATCAGAGAGCAGGCCGAGAATATCATCCACCTGTTTACCCTG
ACCAATCTGGGAGCCCCTGCCGCCTTCAAGTACTTTGACACCACCATCGACCGGAAGAGGTACACCAGCA
CCAAAGAGGTGCTGGACGCCACCCTGATCCACCAGAGCATCACCGGCCTGTACGAGACACGGATCGACCT
GTCTCAGCTGGGAGGCGACAGCGCTGGAGGAGGTGGAAGCGGAGGAGGAGGAAGCGGAGGAGGAGGTAGC
GGACCTAAGAAAAAGAGGAAGGTGGCGGCCGCTGGATCCGGACGGGCTGACGCATTGGACGATTTTGATC
TGGATATGCTGGGAAGTGACGCCCTCGATGATTTTGACCTTGACATGCTTGGTTCGGATGCCCTTGATGA
CTTTGACCTCGACATGCTCGGCAGTGACGCCCTTGATGATTTCGACCTGGACATGCTGATTAACTGTACA
GGCAGTGGAGAGGGCAGAGGAAGTCTGCTAACATGCGGTGACGTCGAGGAGAATCCTGGCCCAATGGCCA
AGCCTTTGTCTCAAGAAGAATCCACCCTCATTGAAAGAGCAACGGCTACAATCAACAGCATCCCCATCTC
TGAAGACTACAGCGTCGCCAGCGCAGCTCTCTCTAGCGACGGCCGCATCTTCACTGGTGTCAATGTATAT
CATTTTACTGGGGGACCTTGTGCAGAACTCGTGGTGCTGGGCACTGCTGCTGCTGCGGCAGCTGGCAACC
TGACTTGTATCGTCGCGATCGGAAATGAGAACAGGGGCATCTTGAGCCCCTGCGGACGGTGCCGACAGGT
GCTTCTCGATCTGCATCCTGGGATCAAAGCCATAGTGAAGGACAGTGATGGACAGCCGACGGCAGTTGGG
ATTCGTGAATTGCTGCCCTCTGGTTATGTGTGGGAGGGCTAAGAATTCGATATCAAGCTTATCGGTAATC
AACCTCTGGATTACAAAATTTGTGAAAGATTGACTGGTATTCTTAACTATGTTGCTCCTTTTACGCTATG
TGGATACGCTGCTTTAATGCCTTTGTATCATGCTATTGCTTCCCGTATGGCTTTCATTTTCTCCTCCTTG
TATAAATCCTGGTTGCTGTCTCTTTATGAGGAGTTGTGGCCCGTTGTCAGGCAACGTGGCGTGGTGTGCA
CTGTGTTTGCTGACGCAACCCCCACTGGTTGGGGCATTGCCACCACCTGTCAGCTCCTTTCCGGGACTTT
CGCTTTCCCCCTCCCTATTGCCACGGCGGAACTCATCGCCGCCTGCCTTGCCCGCTGCTGGACAGGGGCT
CGGCTGTTGGGCACTGACAATTCCGTGGTGTTGTCGGGGAAATCATCGTCCTTTCCTTGGCTGCTCGCCT
GTGTTGCCACCTGGATTCTGCGCGGGACGTCCTTCTGCTACGTCCCTTCGGCCCTCAATCCAGCGGACCT
TCCTTCCCGCGGCCTGCTGCCGGCTCTGCGGCCTCTTCCGCGTCTTCGCCTTCGCCCTCAGACGAGTCGG
ATCTCCCTTTGGGCCGCCTCCCCGCATCGATACCGTCGACCTCGAGACCTAGAAAAACATGGAGCAATCA
CAAGTAGCAATACAGCAGCTACCAATGCTGATTGTGCCTGGCTAGAAGCACAAGAGGAGGAGGAGGTGGG
TTTTCCAGTCACACCTCAGGTACCTTTAAGACCAATGACTTACAAGGCAGCTGTAGATCTTAGCCACTTT
TTAAAAGAAAAGGGGGGACTGGAAGGGCTAATTCACTCCCAACGAAGACAAGATATCCTTGATCTGTGGA
TCTACCACACACAAGGCTACTTCCCTGATTGGCAGAACTACACACCAGGGCCAGGGATCAGATATCCACT
GACCTTTGGATGGTGCTACAAGCTAGTACCAGTTGAGCAAGAGAAGGTAGAAGAAGCCAATGAAGGAGAG
AACACCCGCTTGTTACACCCTGTGAGCCTGCATGGGATGGATGACCCGGAGAGAGAAGTATTAGAGTGGA
GGTTTGACAGCCGCCTAGCATTTCATCACATGGCCCGAGAGCTGCATCCGGACTGTACTGGGTCTCTCTG
GTTAGACCAGATCTGAGCCTGGGAGCTCTCTGGCTAACTAGGGAACCCACTGCTTAAGCCTCAATAAAGC
TTGCCTTGAGTGCTTCAAGTAGTGTGTGCCCGTCTGTTGTGTGACTCTGGTAACTAGAGATCCCTCAGAC
CCTTTTAGTCAGTGTGGAAAATCTCTAGCAGGGCCCGTTTAAACCCGCTGATCAGCCTCGACTGTGCCTT
CTAGTTGCCAGCCATCTGTTGTTTGCCCCTCCCCCGTGCCTTCCTTGACCCTGGAAGGTGCCACTCCCAC
TGTCCTTTCCTAATAAAATGAGGAAATTGCATCGCATTGTCTGAGTAGGTGTCATTCTATTCTGGGGGGT
GGGGTGGGGCAGGACAGCAAGGGGGAGGATTGGGAAGACAATAGCAGGCATGCTGGGGATGCGGTGGGCT
CTATGGCTTCTGAGGCGGAAAGAACCAGCTGGGGCTCTAGGGGGTATCCCC
[124 nt withheld, positions 6912-7035]
C
[91 nt withheld, positions 7037-7127]
A
[49 nt withheld, positions 7129-7177]
CCTTTGACGTTGGAGTCCACGTTCTTT
[37 nt withheld, positions 7205-7241]
ACCCTATCTCGGTCTATTCTTTTGATTTATAAGGGATTTTGCCGATTTCGGCCTATTGGTTAAAAAATGA
GCTGATTTAACAAAAATTTAACGCGAATTAATTCTGTGGAATGTGTGTCAGTTAGGGTGTGGAAAGTCCC
CAGGCTCCCCAGCAGGCAGAAGTATGCAAAGCATGCATCTCAATTAGTCAGCAACCAGGTGTGGAAAGTC
CCCAGGCTCCCCAGCAGGCAGAAGTATGCAAAGCATGCATCTCAATTAGTCAGCAACCATAGTCCCGCCC
CTAACTCCGCCCATCCCGCCCCTAACTCCGCCCAGTTCCGCCCATTCTCCGCCCCATGGCTGACTAATTT
TTTTTATTTATGCAGAGGCCGAGGCCGCCTCTGCCTCTGAGCTATTCCAGAAGTAGTGAGGAGGCTTTTT
TGGAGGCCTAGGCTTTTGCAAAAAGCTCCCGGGAGCTTGTATATCCATTTTCGGATCTGATCAGCACGTG
TTGACAATTAATCATCGGCATAGTATATCGGCATAGTATAATACGACAAGGTGAGGAACTAAACCATGGC
CAAGTTGACCAGTGCCGTTCCGGTGCTCACCGCGCGCGACGTCGCCGGAGCGGTCGAGTTCTGGACCGAC
CGGCTCGGGTTCTCCCGGGACTTCGTGGAGGACGACTTCGCCGGTGTGGTCCGGGACGACGTGACCCTGT
TCATCAGCGCGGTCCAGGACCAGGTGGTGCCGGACAACACCCTGGCCTGGGTGTGGGTGCGCGGCCTGGA
CGAGCTGTACGCCGAGTGGTCGGAGGTCGTGTCCACGAACTTCCGGGACGCCTCCGGGCCGGCCATGACC
GAGATCGGCGAGCAGCCGTGGGGGCGGGAGTTCGCCCTGCGCGACCCGGCCGGCAACTGCGTGCACTTCG
TGGCCGAGGAGCAGGACTGACACGTGCTACGAGATTTCGATTCCACCGCCGCCTTCTATGAAAGGTTGGG
CTTCGGAATCGTTTTCCGGGACGCCGGCTGGATGATCCTCCAGCGCGGGGATCTCATGCTGGAGTTCTTC
GCCCACCCCAACTTGTTTATTGCAGCTTATAATGGTTACAAATAAAGCAATAGCATCACAAATTTCACAA
ATAAAGCATTTTTTTCACTGCATTCTAGTTGTGGTTTGTCCAAACTCATCAATGTATCTTATCATGTCTG
TATACCGTCGACCTCTAGCTAGAGCTTGGCGTAATCATGGTCATAGCTGTTTCCTGTGTGAAATTGTTAT
CCGCTCACAATTCCACACAACATACGAGCCGGAAGCATAAAGTGTAAAGCCTGGGGTGCCTAATGAGTGA
GCTAACTCACATTAATTGCGTTGCGCTCACTGCCCGCTTTCCAGTCGGGAAACCTGTCGTGCCAGCTGCA
TTAATGAATCGGCCAACGCGCGGGGAGAGGCGGTTTGCGTATTGGGCGCTCTTCCGCTTCCTCGCTCACT
GACTCGCTGCGCTCGGTCGTTCGGCTGCGGCGAGCGGTATCAGCTCACTCAAAGGCGGTAATACGGTTAT
CCACAGAATCAGGGGATAACGCAGGAAAGAACATGTGAGCAAAAGGCCAGCAAAAGGCCAGGAACCGTAA
AAAGGCCGCGTTGCTGGCGTTTTTCCATAGGCTCCGCCCCCCTGACGAGCATCACAAAAATCGACGCTCA
AGTCAGAGGTGGCGAAACCCGACAGGACTATAAAGATACCAGGCGTTTCCCCCTGGAAGCTCCCTCGTGC
GCTCTCCTGTTCCGACCCTGCCGCTTACCGGATACCTGTCCGCCTTTCTCCCTTCGGGAAGCGTGGCGCT
TTCTCATAGCTCACGCTGTAGGTATCTCAGTTCGGTGTAGGTCGTTCGCTCCAAGCTGGGCTGTGTGCAC
GAACCCCCCGTTCAGCCCGACCGCTGCGCCTTATCCGGTAACTATCGTCTTGAGTCCAACCCGGTAAGAC
ACGACTTATCGCCACTGGCAGCAGCCACTGGTAACAGGATTAGCAGAGCGAGGTATGTAGGCGGTGCTAC
AGAGTTCTTGAAGTGGTGGCCTAACTACGGCTACACTAGAAGAACAGTATTTGGTATCTGCGCTCTGCTG
AAGCCAGTTACCTTCGGAAAAAGAGTTGGTAGCTCTTGATCCGGCAAACAAACCACCGCTGGTAGCGGTG
GTTTTTTTGTTTGCAAGCAGCAGATTACGCGCAGAAAAAAAGGATCTCAAGAAGATCCTTTGATCTTTTC
TACGGGGTCTGACGCTCAGTGGAACGAAAACTCACGTTAAGGGATTTTGGTCATGAGATTATCAAAAAGG
ATCTTCACCTAGATCCTTTTAAATTAAAAATGAAGTTTTAAATCAATCTAAAGTATATATGAGTAAACTT
GGTCTGACAGTTACCAATGCTTAATCAGTGAGGCACCTATCTCAGCGATCTGTCTATTTCGTTCATCCAT
AGTTGCCTGACTCCCCGTCGTGTAGATAACTACGATACGGGAGGGCTTACCATCTGGCCCCAGTGCTGCA
ATGATACCGCGAGACCCACGCTCACCGGCTCCAGATTTATCAGCAATAAACCAGCCAGCCGGAAGGGCCG
AGCGCAGAAGTGGTCCTGCAACTTTATCCGCCTCCATCCAGTCTATTAATTGTTGCCGGGAAGCTAGAGT
AAGTAGTTCGCCAGTTAATAGTTTGCGCAACGTTGTTGCCATTGCTACAGGCATCGTGGTGTCACGCTCG
TCGTTTGGTATGGCTTCATTCAGCTCCGGTTCCCAACGATCAAGGCGAGTTACATGATCCCCCATGTTGT
GCAAAAAAGCGGTTAGCTCCTTCGGTCCTCCGATCGTTGTCAGAAGTAAGTTGGCCGCAGTGTTATCACT
CATGGTTATGGCAGCACTGCATAATTCTCTTACTGTCATGCCATCCGTAAGATGCTTTTCTGTGACTGGT
GAGTACTCAACCAAGTCATTCTGAGAATAGTGTATGCGGCGACCGAGTTGCTCTTGCCCGGCGTCAATAC
GGGATAATACCGCGCCACATAGCAGAACTTTAAAAGTGCTCATCATTGGAAAACGTTCTTCGGGGCGAAA
ACTCTCAAGGATCTTACCGCTGTTGAGATCCAGTTCGATGTAACCCACTCGTGCACCCAACTGATCTTCA
GCATCTTTTACTTTCACCAGCGTTTCTGGGTGAGCAAAAACAGGAAGGCAAAATGCCGCAAAAAAGGGAA
TAAGGGCGACACGGAAATGTTGAATACTCATACTCTTCCTTTTTCAATATTATTGAAGCATTTATCAGGG
TTATTGTCTCATGAGCGGATACATATTTGAATGTATTTAGAAAAATAAACAAATAGGGGTTCCGCGCACA
TTTCCCCGAAAAGTGCCACCTGACGTCGACGGATCGGGAGATCTCCCGATCCCCTATGGTGCACTCTCAG
TACAATCTGCTCTGATGCCGCATAGTTAAGCCAGTATCTGCTCCCTGCTTGTGTGTTGGAGGTCGCTGAG
TAGTGCGCGAGCAAAATTTAAGCTACAACAAGGCAAGGCTTGACCGACAATTGCATGAAGAATCTGCTTA
GGGTTAGGCGTTTTGCGCTGCTTCGCGATGTACGGGCCAGATATACGCGTTGACATTGATTATTGACTAG
TTATTAATAGTAATCAATTACGGGGTCATTAGTTCATAGCCCATATATGGAGTTCCGCGTTACATAACTT
ACGGTAAATGGCCCGCCTGGCTGACCGCCCAACGACCCCCGCCCATTGACGTCAATAATGACGTATGTTC
CCATAGTAACGCCAATAGGGACTTTCCATTGACGTCAATGGGTGGAGTATTTACGGTAAACTGCCCACTT
GGCAGTACATCAAGTGTATCATATGCCAAGTACGCCCCCTATTGACGTCAATGACGGTAAATGGCCCGCC
TGGCATTATGCCCAGTACATGACCTTATGGGACTTTCCTACTTGGCAGTACATCTACGTATTAGTCATCG
CTATTACCATGGTGATGCGGTTTTGGCAGTACATCAATGGGCGTGGATAGCGGTTTGACTCACGGGGATT
TCCAAGTCTCCACCCCATTGACGTCAATGGGAGTTTGTTTTGGCACCAAAATCAACGGGACTTTCCAAAA
TGTCGTAACAACTCCGCCCCATTGACGCAAATGGGCGGTAGGCGTGTACGGTGGGAGGTCTATATAAGCA
GCGCGTTTTGCCTGTACTGGGTCTCTCTGGTTAGACCAGATCTGAGCCTGGGAGCTCTCTGGCTAACTAG
GGAACCCACTGCTTAAGCCTCAATAAAGCTTGCCTTGAGTGCTTCAAGTAGTGTGTGCCCGTCTGTTGTG
TGACTCTGGTAACTAGAGATCCCTCAGACCCTTTTAGTCAGTGTGGAAAATCTCTAGCAGTGGCGCCCGA
ACAGGGACTTGAAAGCGAAAGGGAAACCAGAGGAGCTCTCTCGACGCAGGACTCGGCTTGCTGAAGCGCG
CACGGCAAGAGGCGAGGGGCGGCGACTGGTGAGTACGCCAAAAATTTTGACTAGCGGAGGCTAGAAGGAG
AGAGATGGGTGCGAGAGCGTCAGTATTAAGCGGGGGAGAATTAGATCGCGATGGGAAAAAATTCGGTTAA
GGCCAGGGGGAAAGAAAAAATATAAATTAAAACATATAGTATGGGCAAGCAGGGAGCTAGAACGATTCGC
AGTTAATCCTGGCCTGTTAGAAACATCAGAAGGCTGTAGACAAATACTGGGACAGCTACAACCATCCCTT
CAGACAGGATCAGAAGAACTTAGATCATTATATAATACAGTAGCAACCCTCTATTGTGTGCATCAAAGGA
TAGAGATAAAAGACACCAAGGAAGCTTTAGACAAGATAGAGGAAGAGCAAAACAAAAGTAAGACCACCGC
ACAGCAAGCGGCCGCTGATCTTCAGACCTGGAGGAGGAGATATGAGGGACAATTGGAGAAGTGAATTATA
TAAATATAAAGTAGTAAAAATTGAACCATTAGGAGTAGCACCCACCAAGGCAAAGAGAAGAGTGGTGCAG
AGAGAAAAAAGAGCAGTGGGAATAGGAGCTTTGTTCCTTGGGTTCTTGGGAGCAGCAGGAAGCACTATGG
GCGCAGCGTCAATGACGCTGACGGTACAGGCCAGACAATTATTGTCTGGTATAGTGCAGCAGCAGAACAA
TTTGCTGAGGGCTATTGAGGCGCAACAGCATCTGTTGCAACTCACAGTCTGGGGCATCAAGCAGCTCCAG
GCAAGAATCCTGGCTGTGGAAAGATACCTAAAGGATCAACAGCTCCTGGGGATTTGGGGTTGCTCTGGAA
AACTCATTTGCACCACTGCTGTGCCTTGGAATGCTAGTTGGAGTAATAAATCTCTGGAACAGATTTGGAA
TCACACGACCTGGATGGAGTGGGACAGAGAAATTAACAATTACACAAGCTTAATACACTCCTTAATTGAA
GAATCGCAAAACCAGCAAGAAAAGAATGAACAAGAATTATTGGAATTAGATAAATGGGCAAGTTTGTGGA
ATTGGTTTAACATAACAAATTGGCTGTGGTATATAAAATTATTCATAATGATAGTAGGAGGCTTGGTAGG
TTTAAGAATAGTTTTTGCTGTACTTTCTATAGTGAATAGAGTTAGGCAGGGATATTCACCATTATCGTTT
CAGACCCACCTCCCAACCCCGAGGGGACCCGACAGGCCCGAAGGAATAGAAGAAGAAGGTGGAGAGAGAG
ACAGAGACAGATCCATTCGATTAGTGAACGGATCGGCACTGCGTGCGCCAATTCTGCAGACAAATGGCAG
TATTCATCCACAATTTTAAAAGAAAAGGGGGGATTGGGGGGTACAGTGCAGGGGAAAGAATAGTAGACAT
AATAGCAACAGACATACAAACTAAAGAATTACAAAAACAAATTACAAAAATTCAAAATTTTCGGGTTTAT
TACAGGGACAGCAGAGATCCAGTTTGGTTAATTAGCTAGCGAGGGCCTATTTCCCATGATTCCTTCATAT
TTGCATATACGATACAAGGCTGTTAGAGAGATAATTGGAATTAATTTGACTGTAAACACAAAGATATTAG
TACAAAATACGTGACGTAGAAAGTAATAATTTCTTGGGTAGTTTGCAGTTTTAAAATTATGTTTTAAAAT
GGACTATCATATGCTTACCGTAACTTGAAAGTATTTCGATTTCTTGGCTTTATATATCTTGTGGAAAGGA
CGAAACACCGGTAGCGGGGAGGATCGCGG
Features (pLannotate 1.2.2; 38 found; start..end, strand, type, name):
     18..36      +  misc_RNA       MS2 stem loop: stem loop that binds the bacteriophage MS2 coat protein
     47..83      +  misc_RNA       gRNA scaffold (fragment): guide RNA scaffold for the Streptococcus pyogenes CRISPR/Cas9 system
     88..106     +  misc_RNA       MS2 stem loop: stem loop that binds the bacteriophage MS2 coat protein
    117..136     +  misc_RNA       gRNA scaffold (fragment): guide RNA scaffold for the Streptococcus pyogenes CRISPR/Cas9 system
    149..167     +  CDS            small t antigen (fragment): SV40 (simian virus 40) small t antigen
    193..404     +  promoter       EF-1α core promoter: core promoter for human elongation factor EF-1α
    421..468     +  CDS            nucleoplasmin NLS: bipartite nuclear localization signal from nucleoplasmin
    468..4569    +  CDS            dCas9 (fragment): catalytically dead mutant of the Cas9 endonuclease from the Streptococcus pyogenes Type II CRISPR/Cas system RNA-guided DNA-binding protein that lacks endonuclease activity due to the D10A mutation in the RuvC catalytic domain and the N863A mutation in the HNH catalytic domain
   4894..5292    +  CDS            BSD: blasticidin S deaminase; Aspergillus terreus BSD; confers resistance to blasticidin
   5293..5314    +  misc_feature   MCS (fragment): pBluescript multiple cloning site
   5317..5905    +  misc_feature   WPRE: woodchuck hepatitis virus posttranscriptional regulatory element
   5842..6423    +  CDS            nef (fragment): NEF_HV1H2 - Experimental evidence at protein level: Swiss-Prot protein existence level 1. Extracellular Nef protein targets CD4(+) T-lymphocytes for apoptosis by interacting with CXCR4 surface receptors. From Human immunodeficiency virus type 1 group M subtype B (isolate HXB2) (HIV-1).
   6430..6610    +  LTR            5' LTR (truncated): truncated 5' long terminal repeat (LTR) from HIV-1
   6642..6866    +  polyA_signal   bGH poly(A) signal: bovine growth hormone polyadenylation signal
   6870..6891    +  promoter       SV40 promoter (fragment): SV40 enhancer and early promoter
   6912..7340    +  rep_origin     f1 ori (sequence partly withheld): f1 bacteriophage origin of replication; arrow indicates direction of (+) strand synthesis
   7354..7683    +  promoter       SV40 promoter: SV40 enhancer and early promoter
   7731..7778    +  promoter       EM7 promoter: synthetic bacterial promoter&nbsp
   7797..8171    +  CDS            BleoR: antibiotic-binding protein; Sh ble from Streptoalloteichus hindustanus; confers resistance to bleomycin, phleomycin, and Zeocin™
   8181..8306    +  CDS            ble (fragment): BLE_KLEPN - Experimental evidence at protein level: Swiss-Prot protein existence level 1. Binding protein with a strong affinity to the bleomycin family of antibiotics. Binds to CL990; an antimitotic-antibiotic compound. From Klebsiella pneumoniae.
   8301..8422    +  polyA_signal   SV40 poly(A) signal: SV40 polyadenylation signal
   8493..8515    -  protein_bind   lac operator (fragment): The lac repressor binds to the lac operator to inhibit transcription in E. coli. This inhibition can be relieved by adding lactose or isopropyl-β-D-thiogalactopyranoside (IPTG). lac repressor encoded by lacI
   8519..8549    -  promoter       lac promoter: promoter for the E. coli lac operon
   8564..8585    -  protein_bind   CAP binding site: CAP binding activates transcription in the presence of cAMP. E. coli catabolite activator protein
   8598..8690    -  CDS            lacI (fragment): lac repressor; lacI; The lac repressor binds to the lac operator to inhibit transcription in E. coli. This inhibition can be relieved by adding lactose or isopropyl-β-D-thiogalactopyranoside (IPTG).
   8873..9461    -  rep_origin     ori: high-copy-number ColE1/pMB1/pBR322/pUC origin of replication
   9632..10492   -  CDS            AmpR: β-lactamase; bla; confers resistance to ampicillin, carbenicillin, and related antibiotics
  10493..10597   -  promoter       AmpR promoter: bla
  10656..10708   -  misc_feature   bom (fragment): basis of mobility region from pBR322
  10863..11242   +  enhancer       CMV enhancer: human cytomegalovirus immediate early enhancer
  11243..11442   +  promoter       CMV promoter: human cytomegalovirus (CMV) immediate early promoter
  11460..11640   +  LTR            5' LTR (truncated): truncated 5' long terminal repeat (LTR) from HIV-1
  11687..11812   +  misc_feature   HIV-1 Ψ: packaging signal of human immunodeficiency virus type 1
  11796..12159   +  CDS            HIV-1 gag (fragment): gag protein from human immunodeficiency virus 1; gag
  12305..12538   +  misc_feature   RRE: The Rev response element (RRE) of HIV-1 allows for Rev-dependent mRNA export from the nucleus to the cytoplasm.
  12915..13015   +  CDS            Rev (fragment): human immunodeficiency virus 1 (HIV-1) Rev protein; rev; enhances nuclear export of unspliced and incompletely spliced viral mRNAs
  13065..13182   +  misc_feature   cPPT/CTS: central polypurine tract and central termination sequence of HIV-1
  13232..13472   +  promoter       U6 promoter: RNA polymerase III promoter for human U6 snRNA
