[The description below was written by a language model from this plasmid's Addgene catalogue record and pLannotate feature annotations shown in this document.]
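Description:
lentiSAMv2 VEGFA-TSS-guide2 is a 13.5 kb lentiviral CRISPR-activation plasmid built on the lentiSAMv2 backbone and carrying a guide RNA directed, as the name indicates, at the transcription start site region of human VEGFA. It is propagated in E. coli through a high-copy ColE1/pUC-type origin with ampicillin resistance (AmpR), and an f1 origin is also present. Outside the viral region the backbone contains an SV40/EM7-driven bleomycin/Zeocin resistance cassette, although the catalogue lists blasticidin as the mammalian selectable marker.

The transfer cassette follows a third-generation-style layout. A CMV enhancer/promoter fused to a truncated HIV-1 5' LTR drives genomic RNA production in packaging cells, followed by the Ψ packaging signal, a gag fragment, the RRE for Rev-dependent export and the cPPT/CTS. A WPRE and a second truncated LTR followed by a bGH polyadenylation signal close the unit.

Two expression units sit between these elements. A human U6 Pol III promoter transcribes the VEGFA-targeting guide in an S. pyogenes scaffold modified with two MS2 stem loops, which can bind MS2 coat protein fusions; such a fusion is not encoded on this plasmid. The EF-1α core promoter drives an NLS-tagged catalytically dead Cas9 (D10A/N863A), which according to the record is fused to the VP64 activation domain and linked by a 2A peptide to blasticidin S deaminase. VP64 and the 2A are not individually annotated, but an unannotated gap lies between dCas9 and BSD.

The construct is used for CRISPR-mediated transcriptional activation of VEGFA in transduced human cells selected with blasticidin.
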