Addgene plasmid #125501: lentiSAMv2 VEGFA-TSS-guide2
Purpose: CRISPR-mediated activation of VEGFA. Catalytically inactive Cas9 from S. pyogenes and VP64 with 2A-BlastR.
Depositing lab: Jorge Ferrer. Depositing organization: Imperial College London. Publication: Human pancreatic islet three-dimensional chromatin architecture provides insights into the genetics of type 2 diabetes. Miguel-Escalada I, Bonas-Guarch S, Cebola I, Ponsa-Cobas J, Mendieta-Esteban J, Atla G, Javierre BM, Rolando DMY, Farabella I, Morgan CC, Garcia-Hurtado J, Beucher A, Moran I, Pasquali L, Ramos-Rodriguez M, Appel EVR, Linneberg A, Gjesing AP, Witte DR, Pedersen O, Grarup N, Ravassard P, Torrents D, Mercader JM, Piemonti L, Berney T, de Koning EJP, Kerr-Conte J, Pattou F, Fedko IO, Groop L, Prokopenko I, Hansen T, Marti-Renom MA, Fraser P, Ferrer J. Nat Genet. 2019 Jun 28. pii: 10.1038/s41588-019-0457-0. doi: 10.1038/s41588-019-0457-0. PubMed 31253982.
Backbone
  Vector backbone: lentiSAMv2
  Backbone manufacturer: Feng Zhang (Addgene #75112)
  Vector type: Mammalian Expression, Lentiviral, CRISPR
  Selectable markers: Blasticidin
Growth in bacteria
  Bacterial resistance: Ampicillin, 100 μg/mL
  Growth temperature: 37°C
  Growth strain: Stbl3
  Copy number: High Copy
Gene/Insert
  Gene/Insert name: dCas9-VP64-2A-BlastR
  gRNA/shRNA sequence: GTAGCGGGGAGGATCGCGG
  Species: H. sapiens (human)
  Promoter: EF1a core and U6
  Cloning method: Restriction Enzyme; 5′ cloning site Unknown (destroyed during cloning); 3′ cloning site Unknown (destroyed during cloning)
  Sequencing primers: 5′ GATCCGCCACCATGGATGC
Terms and licenses: Academic/Nonprofit Terms; Industry Terms: Not Available to Industry
How to cite: lentiSAMv2 VEGFA-TSS-guide2 was a gift from Jorge Ferrer (Addgene plasmid # 125501 ; http://n2t.net/addgene:125501 ; RRID:Addgene_125501)
