>Addgene plasmid #125501 | lentiSAMv2 VEGFA-TSS-guide2 | depositor partial sequence | sequence record 240180 | Guide RNA, MS2 stem loops
NNNNNNNNNNNNTTNNNNANGNACTATNATATGCTTACCGTAACTTGAAAGTATTTCGATTTCTTGGCTT
TATATATCTTGTGGAAAGGACGAAACACCGGTAGCGGGGAGGATCGCGGGTTTTAGAGCTAGGCCAACAT
GAGGATCACCCATGTCTGCAGGGCCTAGCAAGTTAAAATAAGGCTAGTCCGTTATCAACTTGGCCAACAT
GAGGATCACCCATGTCTGCAGGGCCAAGTGGCACCGAGTCGGTGCTTTTTTTGGATCCTAGGTCTTGAAA
GGAGTGGGAATTGGCTCCGGTGCCCGTCAGTGGGCAGAGCGCACATCGCCCACAGTCCCCGAGAAGTTGG
GGGGAGGGGTCGGCAATTGATCCGGTGCCTAGAGAAGGTGGCGCGGGGTAAACTGGGAAAGTGATGTCGT
GTACTGGCTCCGCCTTTTTCCCGAGGGTGGGGGAGAACCGTATATAAGTGCNNNANNCNNCNNGNANNNT
CTTTTTCGCANCGGGNTNGCCNNCNNANNNNNNGCNTACGGCCACCATGAAAAGGCCGGCNNNCACNANN
AAGGNNGGNNNNNCAAAAAANANNNNNNNCNNNNNNNANAGNNNCNGNCTGNNCATCNNNANNNNTCTGT
GGNNTGGNNCGTGNTCNCNNNANNAGNANGNGNGTNNANNNNNNNTCANA
